>Addgene plasmid #20107 | pEFS 3-2 | depositor full sequence | sequence record 9477 | Author sequence
TTGTACAAAGTTGGCATTATAAGAAAGCATTGCTTATCAATTTGTTGCAACGAACAGGTCACTATCAGTC
AAAATAAAATCATTATTTGCCATCCAGCTGCAGGGCGGCCGCGATATCCCCTATAGTGAGTCGTATTACA
TGGTCATAGCTGTTTCCTGGCAGCTCTGGCCCGTGTCTCAAAATCTCTGATGTTACATTGCACAAGATAA
AAATATATCATCATGAACAATAAAACTGTCTGCTTACATAAACAGTAATACAAGGGGTGTTATGAGCCAT
ATTCAACGGGAAACGTCGAGGCCGCGATTAAATTCCAACATGGATGCTGATTTATATGGGTATAAATGGG
CTCGCGATAATGTCGGGCAATCAGGTGCGACAATCTATCGCTTGTATGGGAAGCCCGATGCGCCAGAGTT
GTTTCTGAAACATGGCAAAGGTAGCGTTGCCAATGATGTTACAGATGAGATGGTCAGACTAAACTGGCTG
ACGGAATTTATGCCTCTTCCGACCATCAAGCATTTTATCCGTACTCCTGATGATGCATGGTTACTCACCA
CTGCGATCCCCGGAAAAACAGCATTCCAGGTATTAGAAGAATATCCTGATTCAGGTGAAAATATTGTTGA
TGCGCTGGCAGTGTTCCTGCGCCGGTTGCATTCGATTCCTGTTTGTAATTGTCCTTTTAACAGCGATCGC
GTATTTCGTCTCGCTCAGGCGCAATCACGAATGAATAACGGTTTGGTTGATGCGAGTGATTTTGATGACG
AGCGTAATGGCTGGCCTGTTGAACAAGTCTGGAAAGAAATGCATAAACTTTTGCCATTCTCACCGGATTC
AGTCGTCACTCATGGTGATTTCTCACTTGATAACCTTATTTTTGACGAGGGGAAATTAATAGGTTGTATT
GATGTTGGACGAGTCGGAATCGCAGACCGATACCAGGATCTTGCCATCCTATGGAACTGCCTCGGTGAGT
TTTCTCCTTCATTACAGAAACGGCTTTTTCAAAAATATGGTATTGATAATCCTGATATGAATAAATTGCA
GTTTCATTTGATGCTCGATGAGTTTTTCTAATCAGAATTGGTTAATTGGTTGTAACACTGGCAGAGCATT
ACGCTGACTTGACGGGACGGCGCAAGCTCATGACCAAAATCCCTTAACGTGAGTTACGCGTCGTTCCACT
GAGCGTCAGACCCCGTAGAAAAGATCAAAGGATCTTCTTGAGATCCTTTTTTTCTGCGCGTAATCTGCTG
CTTGCAAACAAAAAAACCACCGCTACCAGCGGTGGTTTGTTTGCCGGATCAAGAGCTACCAACTCTTTTT
CCGAAGGTAACTGGCTTCAGCAGAGCGCAGATACCAAATACTGTTCTTCTAGTGTAGCCGTAGTTAGGCC
ACCACTTCAAGAACTCTGTAGCACCGCCTACATACCTCGCTCTGCTAATCCTGTTACCAGTGGCTGCTGC
CAGTGGCGATAAGTCGTGTCTTACCGGGTTGGACTCAAGACGATAGTTACCGGATAAGGCGCAGCGGTCG
GGCTGAACGGGGGGTTCGTGCACACAGCCCAGCTTGGAGCGAACGACCTACACCGAACTGAGATACCTAC
AGCGTGAGCTATGAGAAAGCGCCACGCTTCCCGAAGGGAGAAAGGCGGACAGGTATCCGGTAAGCGGCAG
GGTCGGAACAGGAGAGCGCACGAGGGAGCTTCCAGGGGGAAACGCCTGGTATCTTTATAGTCCTGTCGGG
TTTCGCCACCTCTGACTTGAGCGTCGATTTTTGTGATGCTCGTCAGGGGGGCGGAGCCTATGGAAAAACG
CCAGCAACGCGGCCTTTTTACGGTTCCTGGCCTTTTGCTGGCCTTTTGCTCACATGTTCTTTCCTGCGTT
ATCCCCTGATTCTGTGGATAACCGTATTACCGCCTTTGAGTGAGCTGATACCGCTCGCCGCAGCCGAACG
ACCGAGCGCAGCGAGTCAGTGAGCGAGGAAGCGGAAGAGCGCCCAATACGCAAACCGCCTCTCCCCGCGC
GTTGGCCGATTCATTAATGCAGCTGGCACGACAGGTTTCCCGACTGGAAAGCGGGCAGTGAGCGCAACGC
AATTAATACGCGTACCGCTAGCCAGGAAGAGTTTGTAGAAACGCAAAAAGGCCATCCGTCAGGATGGCCT
TCTGCTTAGTTTGATGCCTGGCAGTTTATGGCGGGCGTCCTGCCCGCCACCCTCCGGGCCGTTGCTTCAC
AACGTTCAAATCCGCTCCCGGCGGATTTGTCCTACTCAGGAGAGCGTTCACCGACAAACAACAGATAAAA
CGAAAGGCCCAGTCTTCCGACTGAGCCTTTCGTTTTATTTGATGCCTGGCAGTTCCCTACTCTCGCGTTA
ACGCTAGCATGGATGTTTTCCCAGTCACGACGTTGTAAAACGACGGCCAGTCTTAAGCTCGGGCCCCAAA
TAATGATTTTATTTTGACTGATAGTGACCTGTTCGTTGCAACAAATTGATGAGCAATGCTTTTTTATAAT
GCCAACTTTGTATAATAAAGTTGCTATACATTCGTTTGAGCTGGAACAATAATCAAGAGAATCTGTTCAA
TAGTTAGTTCACTTAAGGTGATGTCTGTAATATGTAGGATGGGAAAATAGGGTGGTGCTGTAGTGTTCCT
TGCTCTGTTTTATTTTGTATCTTGTAACTCTGTTGGAGTCATTTGACCATATTTATCAGTCGTCGAGGTG
AATCAGTGAGTGTTTGACATTGACATGATCTGTAGGTTGTCATCTCGAGCCCGGGAGCTCTACCCAGCTT
TC
Features (pLannotate 1.2.2; 9 found; start..end, strand, type, name):
    120..138     -  promoter       T7 promoter: promoter for bacteriophage T7 RNA polymerase
    272..1081    +  CDS            KanR: aminoglycoside phosphotransferase; aph(3')-Ia; confers resistance to kanamycin in bacteria or G418 (Geneticin®) in eukaryotes
   1228..1816    +  rep_origin     ori: high-copy-number ColE1/pMB1/pBR322/pUC origin of replication
   1999..2091    +  CDS            lacI (fragment): lac repressor; lacI; The lac repressor binds to the lac operator to inhibit transcription in E. coli. This inhibition can be relieved by adding lactose or isopropyl-β-D-thiogalactopyranoside (IPTG).
   2146..2173    -  terminator     rrnB T2 terminator: transcription terminator T2 from the E. coli rrnB gene
   2305..2348    +  terminator     rrnB T1 terminator: Escherichia coli rrnB; transcription terminator T1 from the E. coli rrnB gene
   2395..2431    -  CDS            lacZα (fragment): LacZα fragment of β-galactosidase; lacZ fragment
   2448..2543    +  protein_bind   attL3: mutant version of attL; recombination site for the Gateway® LR reaction LR Clonase™
   2792..89      -  protein_bind   attL2 (across the origin): mutant version of attL; recombination site for the Gateway® LR reaction LR Clonase™
