[The description below was written by a language model from this plasmid's Addgene catalogue record and pLannotate feature annotations shown in this document.]
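Description:
pEFS 3-2 is a Gateway entry clone built in the pDONR221-P3-P2 donor backbone and catalogued as a synthetic biology, plant Gateway vector. It is maintained in E. coli as a high-copy plasmid through a ColE1/pUC-type origin of replication and is selected with kanamycin via the aph(3')-Ia resistance gene. The backbone size listed in the catalogue (4774 bp) refers to the unrecombined donor vector. The deposited sequence of the finished clone is 2,802 nt, which fits with the donor's counter-selection cassette having been replaced by the insert during the BP reaction.

The payload is a 245 bp intron from tomato (S. lycopersicum), recorded as "Intron (p2)". The annotation does not label the intron itself, but it places attL3 and attL2 sites on either side of an unannotated gap of about that length, and this gap is presumably where the insert sits. Upstream of attL3 are the rrnB T1 and T2 terminators, which shield the cloning region from read-through transcription. A T7 promoter lies beyond attL2, and short lacI and lacZα fragments are backbone remnants. No plant promoter, terminator or reporter is present, so the plasmid is not an expression construct but a donor of a single modular element.

The attL3/attL2 pairing marks it as one position-specific module for MultiSite Gateway assembly, in which an LR reaction joins it in fixed order and orientation with other entry clones in a destination vector. The record does not state what the intron is for in the final plant construct, nor which partner modules or destination vectors it is meant to be combined with.
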