Addgene plasmid #20107: pEFS 3-2
Depositing lab: Antonio Richart. Depositing organization: Instituto de Biologia Molecular y Celular de Plantas.
Backbone
  Vector backbone: pDONR221-P3-P2
  Backbone size w/o insert (bp): 4774
  Vector type: Synthetic Biology ; plant Gateway vector
Growth in bacteria
  Bacterial resistance: Kanamycin, 50 μg/mL
  Growth temperature: 37°C
  Growth strain: DH5alpha
  Copy number: High Copy
Gene/Insert
  Gene/Insert name: Intron (p2)
  Species: S. lycopersicum
  Insert size (bp): 245
  Cloning method: Gateway Cloning
  Sequencing primers: 5′ N/A
Terms and licenses: Academic/Nonprofit Terms; Industry Terms: Not Available to Industry
How to cite: pEFS 3-2 was a gift from Antonio Richart (Addgene plasmid # 20107 ; http://n2t.net/addgene:20107 ; RRID:Addgene_20107)
