>Addgene plasmid #20107 | pEFS 3-2 | addgene partial sequence | sequence record 25863 | 20107 with M13_forward20
GACTGATAGTGACCTGTTCGTTGCAACAAATTGATGAGCAATGCTTTTTTATAANGCCAACTTTGTATAA
TAAAGTTGCTATACATTCGTTTGAGCTGGAACAATAATCAAGAGAATCTGTTCAATAGTTAGTTCACTTA
AGGTGATGTCTGTAATATGTAGGATGGGAAAATAGGGTGGTGCTGTAGTGTTCCTTGCTCTGTTTTATTT
TGTATCTTGTAACTCTGTTGGAGTCATTTGACCATATTTATCAGTCGTCGAGGTGAATCAGTGAGTGTTT
GACATTGACATGATCTGTAGGTTGTCATCTCGAGCCCGGGAGCTCTACCCAGCTTTCTTGTACAAAGTTG
GCATTATAAGAAAGCATTGCTTATCAATTTGTTGCAACGAACAGGTCACTATCAGTCAAAATAAAATCAT
TATTTG
